>Addgene plasmid #173926 | pYPQ141-ZmUbi-RZ-Cas12j2 | addgene full sequence | sequence record 343395 | Addgene NGS Result
TTTCCCAGTCACGACGTTGTAAAACGACGGCCAGTCTTAAGCTCGGGCCCAATAATGATTTTATTTTGAC
TGATAGTGACCTGTTCGTTGCAACAAATTGATGAGCAATGCTTTTTTATAATGCCAACTTTGTATACAAA
AGTTGCCCCATGGCGTTCCCTCTAGAGAGATAATGAGCATTGCATGTCTAAGTTATAAAAAATTACCACA
TATTTTTTTTGTCACACTTGTTTGAAGTGCAGTTTATCTATCTTTATACATATATTTAAACTTTACTCTA
CGAATAATATAATCTATAGTACTACAATAATATCAGTGTTTTAGAGAATCATATAAATGAACAGTTAGAC
ATGGTCTAAAGGACAATTGAGTATTTTGACAACAGGACTCTACAGTTTTATCTTTTTAGTGTGCATGTGT
TCTCCTTTTTTTTTGCAAATAGCTTCACCTATATAATACTTCATCCATTTTATTAGTACATCCATTTAGG
GTTTAGGGTTAATGGTTTTTATAGACTAATTTTTTTAGTACATCTATTTTATTCTATTTTAGCCTCTAAA
TTAAGAAAACTAAAACTCTATTTTAGTTTTTTTATTTAATAATTTAGATATAAAATAGAATAAAATAAAG
TGACTAAAAATTAAACAAATACCCTTTAAGAAATTAAAAAAACTAAGGAAACATTTTTCTTGTTTCGAGT
AGATAATGCCAGCCTGTTAAACGCCGTCGACGAGTCTAACGGACACCAACCAGCGAACCAGCAGCGTCGC
GTCGGGCCAAGCGAAGCAGACGGCACGGCATCTCTGTCGCTGCCTCTGGACCCCTCTCGAGAGTTCCGCT
CCACCGTTGGACTTGCTCCGCTGTCGGCATCCAGAAATTGCGTGGCGGAGCGGCAGACGTGAGCCGGCAC
GGCAGGCGGCCTCCTCCTCCTCTCACGGCACCGGCAGCTACGGGGGATTCCTTTCCCACCGCTCCTTCGC
TTTCCCTTCCTCGCCCGCCGTAATAAATAGACACCCCCTCCACACCCTCTTTCCCCAACCTCGTGTTGTT
CGGAGCGCACACACACACAACCAGATCTCCCCCAAATCCACCCGTCGGCACCTCCGCTTCAAGGTACGCC
GCTCGTCCTCCCCCCCCCCCCCTCTCTACCTTCTCTAGATCGGCGTTCCGGTCCATGGTTAGGGCCCGGT
AGTTCTACTTCTGTTCATGTTTGTGTTAGATCCGTGTTTGTGTTAGATCCGTGCTGCTAGCGTTCGTACA
CGGATGCGACCTGTACGTCAGACACGTTCTGATTGCTAACTTGCCAGTGTTTCTCTTTGGGGAATCCTGG
GATGGCTCTAGCCGTTCCGCAGACGGGATCGATTTCATGATTTTTTTTGTTTCGTTGCATAGGGTTTGGT
TTGCCCTTTTCCTTTATTTCAATATATGCCGTGCACTTGTTTGTCGGGTCATCTTTTCATGCTTTTTTTT
GTCTTGGTTGTGATGATGTGGTCTGGTTGGGCGGTCGTTCTAGATCGGAGTAGAATTAATTCTGTTTCAA
ACTACCTGGTGGATTTATTAATTTTGGATCTGTATGTGTGTGCCATACATATTCATAGTTACGAATTGAA
GATGATGGATGGAAATATCGATCTAGGATAGGTATACATGTTGATGCGGGTTTTACTGATGCATATACAG
AGATGCTTTTTGTTCGCTTGGTTGTGATGATGTGGTGTGGTTGGGCGGTCGTTCATTCGTTCTAGATCGG
AGTAGAATACTGTTTCAAACTACCTGGTGTATTTATTAATTTTGGAACTGTATGTGTGTGTCATACATCT
TCATAGTTACGAGTTTAAGATGGATGGAAATATCGATCTAGGATAGGTATACATGTTGATGTGGGTTTTA
CTGATGCATATACATGATGGCATATGCAGCATCTATTCATATGCTCTAACCTTGAGTACCTATCTATTAT
AATAAACAAGTATGTTTTATAATTATTTTGATCTTGATATACTTGGATGATGGCATATGCAGCAGCTATA
TGTGGATTTTTTTAGCCCTGCCTTCATACGCTATTTATTTGCTTGGTACTGTTTCTTTTGTCGATGCTCA
CCCTGTTGTTTGGTGTTACTTCTGCAGGGATCCTCGTTGCTGATGAGTCCGTGAGGACGAAACGAGTAAG
CTCGTCCAACGATTGCCCCTCACGAGGGGACGAGACGGAGCTCAGTCTGACCGCGGCGTCTCTGGCCGGC
ATGGTCCCAGCCTCCTCGCTGGCGCCGGCTGGGCAACATGCTTCGGCATGGCGAATGGGACGGTACCCGG
CCGGAATTCGACCCAGCTTTCTTGTACAAAGTTGGCATTATAAAAAATAATTGCTCATCAATTTGTTGCA
ACGAACAGGTCACTATCAGTCAAAATAAAATCATTATTTGCCATCCAGCTGATATCCCCTATAGTGAGTC
GTATTACATGGTCATAGCATCCCCTATAGTGAGTCGTATTACATGGTCATAGCTGTTTCCTGGCAGCTCT
GGCCCGTGTCTCAAAATCTCTGATGTTACATTGCACAAGATAAAAATATATCATCATGCCTCCTCTGGAC
CAGCCAGGACAGAAATGCCTCGACTTCGCTGCTACCCAAGGTTGCCGGGTGACGCACACCGTGGAAACGG
ATGAAGGCACGAACCCAGTGGACATAAGCCTGTTCGGTTCGTAAGCTGTAATGCAAGTAGCGTATGCGCT
CACGCAACTGGTCCAGAACCTTGACCGAACGCAGCGGTGGTAACGGCGCAGTGGCGGTTTTCATGGCTTG
TTATGACTGTTTTTTTGGGGTACAGTCTATGCCTCGGGCATCCAAGCAGCAAGCGCGTTACGCCGTGGGT
CGATGTTTGATGTTATGGAGCAGCAACGATGTTACGCAGCAGGGCAGTCGCCCTAAAACAAAGTTAAACA
TTATGAGGGAAGCGGTGATCGCCGAAGTATCGACTCAACTATCAGAGGTAGTTGGCGTCATCGAGCGCCA
TCTCGAACCGACGTTGCTGGCCGTACATTTGTACGGCTCCGCAGTGGATGGCGGCCTGAAGCCACACAGT
GATATTGATTTGCTGGTTACGGTGACCGTAAGGCTTGATGAAACAACGCGGCGAGCTTTGATCAACGACC
TTTTGGAAACTTCGGCTTCCCCTGGAGAGAGCGAGATTCTCCGCGCTGTAGAAGTCACCATTGTTGTGCA
CGACGACATCATTCCGTGGCGTTATCCAGCTAAGCGCGAACTGCAATTTGGAGAATGGCAGCGCAATGAC
ATTCTTGCAGGTATCTTCGAGCCAGCCACGATCGACATTGATCTGGCTATCTTGCTGACAAAAGCAAGAG
AACATAGCGTTGCCTTGGTAGGTCCAGCGGCGGAGGAACTCTTTGATCCGGTTCCTGAACAGGATCTATT
TGAGGCGCTAAATGAAACCTTAACGCTATGGAACTCGCCGCCCGACTGGGCTGGCGATGAGCGAAATGTA
GTGCTTACGTTGTCCCGCATTTGGTACAGCGCAGTAACCGGCAAAATCGCGCCGAAGGATGTCGCTGCCG
ACTGGGCAATGGAGCGCCTGCCGGCCCAGTATCAGCCCGTCATACTTGAAGCTAGACAGGCTTATCTTGG
ACAAGAAGAAGATCGCTTGGCCTCGCGCGCAGATCAGTTGGAAGAATTTGTCCACTACGTGAAAGGCGAG
ATCACCAAGGTAGTCGGCAAATAACCCTCGAGCCACCCATGACCAAAATCCCTTAACGTGAGTTACGCGT
CGTTCCACTGAGCGTCAGACCCCGTAGAAAAGATCAAAGGATCTTCTTGAGATCCTTTTTTTCTGCGCGT
AATCTGCTGCTTGCAAACAAAAAAACCACCGCTACCAGCGGTGGTTTGTTTGCCGGATCAAGAGCTACCA
ACTCTTTTTCCGAAGGTAACTGGCTTCAGCAGAGCGCAGATACCAAATACTGTTCTTCTAGTGTAGCCGT
AGTTAGGCCACCACTTCAAGAACTCTGTAGCACCGCCTACATACCTCGCTCTGCTAATCCTGTTACCAGT
GGCTGCTGCCAGTGGCGATAAGTCGTGTCTTACCGGGTTGGACTCAAGACGATAGTTACCGGATAAGGCG
CAGCGGTCGGGCTGAACGGGGGGTTCGTGCACACAGCCCAGCTTGGAGCGAACGACCTACACCGAACTGA
GATACCTACAGCGTGAGCTATGAGAAAGCGCCACGCTTCCCGAAGGGAGAAAGGCGGACAGGTATCCGGT
AAGCGGCAGGGTCGGAACAGGAGAGCGCACGAGGGAGCTTCCAGGGGGAAACGCCTGGTATCTTTATAGT
CCTGTCGGGTTTCGCCACCTCTGACTTGAGCGTCGATTTTTGTGATGCTCGTCAGGGGGGCGGAGCCTAT
GGAAAAACGCCAGCAACGCGGCCTTTTTACGGTTCCTGGCCTTTTGCTGGCCTTTTGCTCACATGTTCTT
TCCTGCGTTATCCCCTGATTCTGTGGATAACCGTATTACCGCCTTTGAGTGAGCTGATACCGCTCGCCGC
AGCCGAACGACCGAGCGCAGCGAGTCAGTGAGCGAGGAAGCGGAAGAGCGCCCAATACGCAAACCGCCTC
TCCCCGCGCGTTGGCCGATTCATTAATGCAGCTGGCACGACAGGTTTCCCGACTGGAAAGCGGGCAGTGA
GCGCAACGCAATTAATACGCGTACCGCGAGCCAGGAAGAGTTTGTAGAAACGCAAAAAGGCCATCCGTCA
GGATGGCCTTCTGCTTAGTTTGATGCCTGGCAGTTTATGGCGGGCGTCCTGCCCGCCACCCTCCGGGCCG
TTGCTTCACAACGTTCAAATCCGCTCCCGGCGGATTTGTCCTACTCAGGAGAGCGTTCACCGACAAACAA
CAGATAAAACGAAAGGCCCAGTCTTCCGACTGAGCCTTTCGTTTTATTTGATGCCTGGCAGTTCCCTACT
CTCGCGTTAACGCTTGCATGGATGT
Features (pLannotate 1.2.2; 15 found; start..end, strand, type, name):
     51..134     +  protein_bind   attL1 (fragment): mutant version of attL; recombination site for the Gateway® LR reaction LR Clonase™
    125..145     +  protein_bind   attB5: mutant version of attB; core recombination site for the Gateway® BP reaction BP Clonase™
    166..2127    +  promoter       Ubi promoter: maize polyubiquitin gene promoter
   2140..2163    +  misc_RNA       sTRSV HHRz (fragment): hammerhead ribozyme from the tobacco ringspot virus satellite RNA (Khvorova et al., 2003)
   2321..2420    -  protein_bind   attL2: mutant version of attL; recombination site for the Gateway® LR reaction LR Clonase™
   2438..2456    -  promoter       T7 promoter: promoter for bacteriophage T7 RNA polymerase
   2473..2491    -  promoter       T7 promoter: promoter for bacteriophage T7 RNA polymerase
   2681..2704    +  promoter       Pc promoter (fragment): intI1 (promoter lies within the coding sequence); class 1 integron promoter
   2880..2936    +  CDS            GmR (fragment): gentamycin acetyltransferase; aacC1; confers resistance to gentamycin
   2943..3734    +  CDS            SmR: aminoglycoside adenylyltransferase (Murphy, 1985); aadA; confers resistance to spectinomycin and streptomycin
   3827..4415    +  rep_origin     ori: high-copy-number ColE1/pMB1/pBR322/pUC origin of replication
   4598..4690    +  CDS            lacI (fragment): lac repressor; lacI; The lac repressor binds to the lac operator to inhibit transcription in E. coli. This inhibition can be relieved by adding lactose or isopropyl-β-D-thiogalactopyranoside (IPTG).
   4745..4772    -  terminator     rrnB T2 terminator: transcription terminator T2 from the E. coli rrnB gene
   4904..4947    +  terminator     rrnB T1 terminator: Escherichia coli rrnB; transcription terminator T1 from the E. coli rrnB gene
   4994..35      -  CDS            lacZα (fragment) (across the origin): LacZα fragment of β-galactosidase; lacZ fragment
