[The description below was written by a language model from this plasmid's Addgene catalogue record and pLannotate feature annotations shown in this document.]
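Description:
pYPQ141-ZmUbi-RZ-Cas12j2 is a Gateway entry clone of about 5 kb, built on the pYPQ141-ZmUbi-RZ-Lb backbone and catalogued as an empty backbone for plant CRISPR work. It is maintained in E. coli through a high-copy ColE1/pUC-type origin and selected with spectinomycin via the aadA (SmR) aminoglycoside adenylyltransferase gene. That gene sits downstream of a fragment of the class 1 integron Pc promoter and a short remnant of a gentamicin resistance gene. The rrnB T1 and T2 terminators, two T7 promoter sequences, and small lacI and lacZα fragments are backbone remnants rather than functional parts of the payload.

The working cassette lies between the two Gateway recombination sites. The record describes these as attL5 and attL2; the automated annotation labels the first as an attL1 fragment overlapping an attB5 core, which is consistent with an attL5 site. Inside them, the maize polyubiquitin (ZmUbi) promoter, a strong Pol II promoter widely used in monocots, drives a transcript in which the Cas12j2 (CasΦ) crRNA is processed out by ribozymes. Self-cleavage trims the Pol II transcript to a defined guide RNA. The annotation detects only a fragment of a hammerhead ribozyme just after the promoter. The roughly 150 nt between it and attL2 is unannotated, so the crRNA repeat, spacer cloning site and any second ribozyme or terminator are not described in the feature table.

Users would insert a target-specific spacer into this entry clone. A multisite LR reaction would then combine it with a compatible Cas12j2 entry clone and a plant destination vector. According to the associated publication, the system supports genome editing, gene activation and epigenome editing in plants.
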