Addgene plasmid #173926: pYPQ141-ZmUbi-RZ-Cas12j2
Purpose: (Empty Backbone) Gateway entry clone (attL5 & attL2) for Cas12j2 crRNA expression under ZmUbi promoter with ribozyme processing
Depositing lab: Yiping Qi. Depositing organization: University of Maryland, College Park. Publication: Hypercompact CRISPR-Cas12j2 (CasPhi) enables genome editing, gene activation, and epigenome editing in plants. Liu S, Sretenovic S, Fan T, Cheng Y, Li G, Qi A, Tang X, Xu Y, Guo W, Zhong Z, He Y, Liang Y, Han Q, Zheng X, Gu X, Qi Y, Zhang Y. Plant Commun. 2022 Sep 20:100453. doi: 10.1016/j.xplc.2022.100453. PubMed 36127876.
Backbone
  Vector backbone: pYPQ141-ZmUbi-RZ-Lb
  Vector type: Plant Expression, CRISPR
Growth in bacteria
  Bacterial resistance: Spectinomycin, 50 μg/mL
  Growth temperature: 37°C
  Growth strain: DH5alpha
  Copy number: High Copy
Terms and licenses: Academic/Nonprofit Terms; Industry Terms: Not Available to Industry
How to cite: pYPQ141-ZmUbi-RZ-Cas12j2 was a gift from Yiping Qi (Addgene plasmid # 173926 ; http://n2t.net/addgene:173926 ; RRID:Addgene_173926)
